Addgene plasmid #172005: pGL3-Promoter-mPE(+)-Luc
Purpose: Luciferase Reporter for Mouse PTEN Enhancer PE - Forward Orientation
Depositing lab: Daniel Herranz. Depositing organization: Rutgers, The State University of New Jersey. Publication: A Tumor Suppressor Enhancer of PTEN in T-cell development and leukemia. Tottone L, Lancho O, Loh JW, Singh A, Kimura S, Roels J, Kuchmiy A, Strubbe S, Lawlor MA, da Silva-Diz V, Luo S, Gachet S, Garcia-Prieto CA, Hagelaar R, Esteller M, Meijerink JPP, Soulier J, Taghon T, Van Vlierberghe P, Mullighan CG, Khiabanian H, Rocha PP, Herranz D. Blood Cancer Discov. 2021 Jan;2(1):92-109. doi: 10.1158/2643-3230.BCD-20-0201. Epub 2020 Nov 24. PubMed 33458694.
Backbone
  Vector backbone: pGL3-Promoter
  Backbone manufacturer: Promega
  Backbone size w/o insert (bp): 5010
  Total vector size (bp): 9085
  Vector type: Mammalian Expression, Bacterial Expression, Luciferase
Growth in bacteria
  Bacterial resistance: Ampicillin, 100 μg/mL
  Growth temperature: 37°C
  Growth strain: DH5alpha
  Copy number: High Copy
Gene/Insert
  Gene/Insert name: Mouse PE sequence (mPE) (alt name: Mouse PTEN Enhancer sequence (mPE))
  Species: M. musculus (mouse)
  Insert size (bp): 4075
  Promoter: SV40 Promoter
  Cloning method: Restriction Enzyme; 5′ cloning site KpnI (not destroyed); 3′ cloning site KpnI (not destroyed)
  Sequencing primers: 5′ agtactaacatacgctctcc
Terms and licenses: Academic/Nonprofit Terms; Industry Terms: Not Available to Industry
How to cite: pGL3-Promoter-mPE(+)-Luc was a gift from Daniel Herranz (Addgene plasmid # 172005 ; http://n2t.net/addgene:172005 ; RRID:Addgene_172005)
