[The description below was written by a language model from this plasmid's Addgene catalogue record and pLannotate feature annotations shown in this document.]
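Description:
pGL3-Promoter-mPE(+)-Luc is a firefly luciferase reporter plasmid built on the Promega pGL3-Promoter backbone and designed to test the enhancer activity of a mouse PTEN enhancer element (PE) in transfected mammalian cells. It is propagated in E. coli as a high-copy plasmid through a ColE1/pUC-type origin and selected with ampicillin via the β-lactamase gene and its native promoter. An f1 bacteriophage origin is also present. The short large T antigen, TcR and lacZα fragments in the annotation are backbone remnants rather than functional genes.

The reporter unit consists of the SV40 early promoter driving the enhanced luc+ firefly luciferase coding sequence, followed by an SV40 polyadenylation signal. Because this backbone supplies a promoter but no SV40 enhancer, luciferase output depends on any enhancer activity contributed by cloned DNA. Here the insert is an approximately 4.1 kb mouse genomic fragment (mPE) placed at a KpnI site retained on both sides, in the forward orientation as indicated by the "(+)" in the name. The automated feature table does not annotate the insert, but the long unannotated stretch lying after the synthetic poly(A) signal and the α2-globin transcriptional pause site, and before the SV40 promoter on the circular map, is consistent with its position. Those upstream elements limit read-through transcription from the backbone into the reporter, lowering background. The sequenced record is 9,077 nt, slightly shorter than the 9,085 bp listed in the catalogue.

The construct is used in luciferase assays to measure how the mouse PTEN enhancer sequence boosts transcription from a heterologous promoter. It was deposited in connection with work on PTEN regulation in T-cell development and leukemia.
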