Features (pLannotate 1.2.2; 12 found; start..end, strand, type, name):
     48..244     +  promoter       SV40 promoter: SV40 early promoter
    280..1932    +  CDS            luciferase: firefly luciferase; luc+; enhanced luc+ version of the luciferase gene
   1973..2094    -  polyA_signal   SV40 poly(A) signal: SV40 polyadenylation signal
   2117..2185    -  CDS            large T antigen (fragment): large T antigen from SV40 (simian virus 40)
   2201..2333    +  CDS            TcR (fragment): tetracycline efflux protein; tet; confers resistance to tetracycline
   2513..3101    -  rep_origin     ori: high-copy-number ColE1/pMB1/pBR322/pUC origin of replication
   3272..4132    -  CDS            AmpR: β-lactamase; bla; confers resistance to ampicillin, carbenicillin, and related antibiotics
   4133..4237    -  promoter       AmpR promoter: bla
   4264..4692    +  rep_origin     f1 ori (sequence partly withheld): f1 bacteriophage origin of replication; arrow indicates direction of (+) strand synthesis
   4724..4791    -  CDS            lacZα (fragment): LacZα fragment of β-galactosidase; lacZ fragment
   4850..4898    +  polyA_signal   poly(A) signal: synthetic polyadenylation signal
   4912..5003    +  misc_feature   pause site: RNA polymerase II transcriptional pause signal from the human α2 globin gene
>Addgene plasmid #172005 | pGL3-Promoter-mPE(+)-Luc | addgene full sequence | sequence record 337072 | Addgene NGS Result
GGTACCGAGCTCTTACGCGTGCTAGCCCGGGCTCGAGATCTGCGATCTGCATCTCAATTAGTCAGCAACC
ATAGTCCCGCCCCTAACTCCGCCCATCCCGCCCCTAACTCCGCCCAGTTCCGCCCATTCTCCGCCCCATC
GCTGACTAATTTTTTTTATTTATGCAGAGGCCGAGGCCGCCTCGGCCTCTGAGCTATTCCAGAAGTAGTG
AGGAGGCTTTTTTGGAGGCCTAGGCTTTTGCAAAAAGCTTGGCATTCCGGTACTGTTGGTAAAGCCACCA
TGGAAGACGCCAAAAACATAAAGAAAGGCCCGGCGCCATTCTATCCGCTGGAAGATGGAACCGCTGGAGA
GCAACTGCATAAGGCTATGAAGAGATACGCCCTGGTTCCTGGAACAATTGCTTTTACAGATGCACATATC
GAGGTGGACATCACTTACGCTGAGTACTTCGAAATGTCCGTTCGGTTGGCAGAAGCTATGAAACGATATG
GGCTGAATACAAATCACAGAATCGTCGTATGCAGTGAAAACTCTCTTCAATTCTTTATGCCGGTGTTGGG
CGCGTTATTTATCGGAGTTGCAGTTGCGCCCGCGAACGACATTTATAATGAACGTGAATTGCTCAACAGT
ATGGGCATTTCGCAGCCTACCGTGGTGTTCGTTTCCAAAAAGGGGTTGCAAAAAATTTTGAACGTGCAAA
AAAAGCTCCCAATCATCCAAAAAATTATTATCATGGATTCTAAAACGGATTACCAGGGATTTCAGTCGAT
GTACACGTTCGTCACATCTCATCTACCTCCCGGTTTTAATGAATACGATTTTGTGCCAGAGTCCTTCGAT
AGGGACAAGACAATTGCACTGATCATGAACTCCTCTGGATCTACTGGTCTGCCTAAAGGTGTCGCTCTGC
CTCATAGAACTGCCTGCGTGAGATTCTCGCATGCCAGAGATCCTATTTTTGGCAATCAAATCATTCCGGA
TACTGCGATTTTAAGTGTTGTTCCATTCCATCACGGTTTTGGAATGTTTACTACACTCGGATATTTGATA
TGTGGATTTCGAGTCGTCTTAATGTATAGATTTGAAGAAGAGCTGTTTCTGAGGAGCCTTCAGGATTACA
AGATTCAAAGTGCGCTGCTGGTGCCAACCCTATTCTCCTTCTTCGCCAAAAGCACTCTGATTGACAAATA
CGATTTATCTAATTTACACGAAATTGCTTCTGGTGGCGCTCCCCTCTCTAAGGAAGTCGGGGAAGCGGTT
GCCAAGAGGTTCCATCTGCCAGGTATCAGGCAAGGATATGGGCTCACTGAGACTACATCAGCTATTCTGA
TTACACCCGAGGGGGATGATAAACCGGGCGCGGTCGGTAAAGTTGTTCCATTTTTTGAAGCGAAGGTTGT
GGATCTGGATACCGGGAAAACGCTGGGCGTTAATCAAAGAGGCGAACTGTGTGTGAGAGGTCCTATGATT
ATGTCCGGTTATGTAAACAATCCGGAAGCGACCAACGCCTTGATTGACAAGGATGGATGGCTACATTCTG
GAGACATAGCTTACTGGGACGAAGACGAACACTTCTTCATCGTTGACCGCCTGAAGTCTCTGATTAAGTA
CAAAGGCTATCAGGTGGCTCCCGCTGAATTGGAATCCATCTTGCTCCAACACCCCAACATCTTCGACGCA
GGTGTCGCAGGTCTTCCCGACGATGACGCCGGTGAACTTCCCGCCGCCGTTGTTGTTTTGGAGCACGGAA
AGACGATGACGGAAAAAGAGATCGTGGATTACGTCGCCAGTCAAGTAACAACCGCGAAAAAGTTGCGCGG
AGGAGTTGTGTTTGTGGACGAAGTACCGAAAGGTCTTACCGGAAAACTCGACGCAAGAAAAATCAGAGAG
ATCCTCATAAAGGCCAAGAAGGGCGGAAAGATCGCCGTGTAATTCTAGAGTCGGGGCGGCCGGCCGCTTC
GAGCAGACATGATAAGATACATTGATGAGTTTGGACAAACCACAACTAGAATGCAGTGAAAAAAATGCTT
TATTTGTGAAATTTGTGATGCTATTGCTTTATTTGTAACCATTATAAGCTGCAATAAACAAGTTAACAAC
AACAATTGCATTCATTTTATGTTTCAGGTTCAGGGGGAGGTGTGGGAGGTTTTTTAAAGCAAGTAAAACC
TCTACAAATGTGGTAAAATCGATAAGGATCCGTCGACCGATGCCCTTGAGAGCCTTCAACCCAGTCAGCT
CCTTCCGGTGGGCGCGGGGCATGACTATCGTCGCCGCACTTATGACTGTCTTCTTTATCATGCAACTCGT
AGGACAGGTGCCGGCAGCGCTCTTCCGCTTCCTCGCTCACTGACTCGCTGCGCTCGGTCGTTCGGCTGCG
GCGAGCGGTATCAGCTCACTCAAAGGCGGTAATACGGTTATCCACAGAATCAGGGGATAACGCAGGAAAG
AACATGTGAGCAAAAGGCCAGCAAAAGGCCAGGAACCGTAAAAAGGCCGCGTTGCTGGCGTTTTTCCATA
GGCTCCGCCCCCCTGACGAGCATCACAAAAATCGACGCTCAAGTCAGAGGTGGCGAAACCCGACAGGACT
ATAAAGATACCAGGCGTTTCCCCCTGGAAGCTCCCTCGTGCGCTCTCCTGTTCCGACCCTGCCGCTTACC
GGATACCTGTCCGCCTTTCTCCCTTCGGGAAGCGTGGCGCTTTCTCATAGCTCACGCTGTAGGTATCTCA
GTTCGGTGTAGGTCGTTCGCTCCAAGCTGGGCTGTGTGCACGAACCCCCCGTTCAGCCCGACCGCTGCGC
CTTATCCGGTAACTATCGTCTTGAGTCCAACCCGGTAAGACACGACTTATCGCCACTGGCAGCAGCCACT
GGTAACAGGATTAGCAGAGCGAGGTATGTAGGCGGTGCTACAGAGTTCTTGAAGTGGTGGCCTAACTACG
GCTACACTAGAAGAACAGTATTTGGTATCTGCGCTCTGCTGAAGCCAGTTACCTTCGGAAAAAGAGTTGG
TAGCTCTTGATCCGGCAAACAAACCACCGCTGGTAGCGGTGGTTTTTTTGTTTGCAAGCAGCAGATTACG
CGCAGAAAAAAAGGATCTCAAGAAGATCCTTTGATCTTTTCTACGGGGTCTGACGCTCAGTGGAACGAAA
ACTCACGTTAAGGGATTTTGGTCATGAGATTATCAAAAAGGATCTTCACCTAGATCCTTTTAAATTAAAA
ATGAAGTTTTAAATCAATCTAAAGTATATATGAGTAAACTTGGTCTGACAGTTACCAATGCTTAATCAGT
GAGGCACCTATCTCAGCGATCTGTCTATTTCGTTCATCCATAGTTGCCTGACTCCCCGTCGTGTAGATAA
CTACGATACGGGAGGGCTTACCATCTGGCCCCAGTGCTGCAATGATACCGCGAGACCCACGCTCACCGGC
TCCAGATTTATCAGCAATAAACCAGCCAGCCGGAAGGGCCGAGCGCAGAAGTGGTCCTGCAACTTTATCC
GCCTCCATCCAGTCTATTAATTGTTGCCGGGAAGCTAGAGTAAGTAGTTCGCCAGTTAATAGTTTGCGCA
ACGTTGTTGCCATTGCTACAGGCATCGTGGTGTCACGCTCGTCGTTTGGTATGGCTTCATTCAGCTCCGG
TTCCCAACGATCAAGGCGAGTTACATGATCCCCCATGTTGTGCAAAAAAGCGGTTAGCTCCTTCGGTCCT
CCGATCGTTGTCAGAAGTAAGTTGGCCGCAGTGTTATCACTCATGGTTATGGCAGCACTGCATAATTCTC
TTACTGTCATGCCATCCGTAAGATGCTTTTCTGTGACTGGTGAGTACTCAACCAAGTCATTCTGAGAATA
GTGTATGCGGCGACCGAGTTGCTCTTGCCCGGCGTCAATACGGGATAATACCGCGCCACATAGCAGAACT
TTAAAAGTGCTCATCATTGGAAAACGTTCTTCGGGGCGAAAACTCTCAAGGATCTTACCGCTGTTGAGAT
CCAGTTCGATGTAACCCACTCGTGCACCCAACTGATCTTCAGCATCTTTTACTTTCACCAGCGTTTCTGG
GTGAGCAAAAACAGGAAGGCAAAATGCCGCAAAAAAGGGAATAAGGGCGACACGGAAATGTTGAATACTC
ATACTCTTCCTTTTTCAATATTATTGAAGCATTTATCAGGGTTATTGTCTCATGAGCGGATACATATTTG
AATGTATTTAGAAAAATAAACAAATAGGGGTTCCGCGCACATTTCCCCGAAAAGTGCCACCTG
[124 nt withheld, positions 4264-4387]
C
[91 nt withheld, positions 4389-4479]
A
[49 nt withheld, positions 4481-4529]
CCTTTGACGTTGGAGTCCACGTTCTTT
[37 nt withheld, positions 4557-4593]
ACCCTATCTCGGTCTATTCTTTTGATTTATAAGGGATTTTGCCGATTTCGGCCTATTGGTTAAAAAATGA
GCTGATTTAACAAAAATTTAACGCGAATTTTAACAAAATATTAACGCTTACAATTTGCCATTCGCCATTC
AGGCTGCGCAACTGTTGGGAAGGGCGATCGGTGCGGGCCTCTTCGCTATTACGCCAGCCCAAGCTACCAT
GATAAGTAAGTAATATTAAGGTACGGGAGGTACTTGGAGCGGCCGCAATAAAATATCTTTATTTTCATTA
CATCTGTGTGTTGGTTTTTTGTGTGAATCGATAGTACTAACATACGCTCTCCATCAAAACAAAACGAAAC
AAAACAAACTAGCAAAATAGGCTGTCCCCAGTGCAAGTGCAGGTGCCAGAACATTTCTCTATCGATAGGT
ACCGCATGGAGATATTTCTTGAGCGATGATTTCAACCTCTGTGTAGCAAAGGGCAGTGAGCCCTACGCCC
TTTCTGCATCTCCCACTAAACTGTAGCTGATGTGGCTGCTGGTGGTCTTTTCTGTGATCAGAGGATTAGC
TCAATTCCTCAGGATAACTCCAAATTATTCTCTCCAGAGACTCTGTGGTGTCAACAGCCCTGGATTAGAG
ACCGGTGACCTCAGCTTTTTTCTTACTCGCTGTGTAACCTGGGGAATGTCATTTCACTTCTGCAATCCTT
GAAGGTCCTTCTGAAGACAGTGTCAGTAATTTCAGGGAGCCTAGTTTGTAAAAACTGTAAGCAGCTACAT
AAATAGTGATTCTTGTTCTCATTGTCGTCTCAGCTGCCACCTTTGTTACAAATAACCTGTCATTCATTTT
GCCCTGTTCGCTTCCCTTTGCTTCTTGCCTGCTTCTTCTACCTCCTGTCCTTTCTGCCAGATAAATTTGC
TTCCCTGCAAAAGGCTGATTATTTGGAGACATCATCACTAGCCAATCAGAGCTCAGCATTCCGGCTGGCT
GGTAAGCCAATCAGATGCAAGCTCCAGGTCTTCTTTCAGTGTTGCTAGGGTTTCAGGTCTACTTCTAAAA
ACTGGCTTGCTTGCTGCTGGTTCATTCTGTCCTTCTCTCCCTCCATCCCCCCCCCCCCCCATCCCCTTGC
TCTCCAAACCCTTCCCTTTCCCTCCTCCCCTCTTTTGGGTTTGGAGCAATTCCAAATGCTTAAGCCTTCC
GGAAGTTTGGGTTATTATGAATAAGCAAGGTTTAACTGTGTATTTTTTCCCTTGAGAAACAGGACAGCTA
TTCCACATTCGATTTTGAAAGCATGTGTTTTAGCAGCTTAATGTCCCTTGGCTCCATAAAACAGAATTTC
GTTGTGTTTAAGAGAATTTTTTTGGTGCAGAGTGACTTTTATTCAGATGACTAGAAGATAAACTGGCATA
GAACTTGGCAGTGACGTGTCCTGTCACTTGAACCTCATTGGGCTAACACAGCGAATTCTAAGTATGTCAA
AACTCATCCAGTTTAACTGATGATGGAAGATAATATCTGATAGCACCTCAGATATTAGTTCTATCTTGAA
CTTTCAGTGCTGGGATTAGTGGTGAAAATCACTGGTCAGTAGTGATGGGGACTCTCACTTTATTGCTAAT
GGGTATCCCTTCCATCACATCTGGCTCATCTGTGGACCCATGGGTCTTCTTTAAATGCTCTCTAGTAGGG
CGTGTGAAGATGCCCTAAACACAAACTGGCTCTGTGCTCTGAAAGCTTAGGGGCGATGCCGGATTGAGAA
GGAAAACAACAGCAACACAAGTTCTGTCTTTCTCATAACCTTTGCTACTGACTTAAAAACTGGAACAGCA
TAAGGATTCGCAGTGTAAAATGACCCAAGACAGGTGGCGCAAAGCCAGAAGTCTGTCAGAAGCAGCTTAG
GAAAGCTTAATGATTCACAAAGGAGTCGCTGCCTTCAGGCTCTGACCTTTAGAACTAACCAGCTTTAAGC
TTTTGGTTCTGGCCCTTCAAGTCACTTGTATCAAAGAAAAAGGTACTCCCTTAAAGACATTACCATCCAT
CCATTCAAAAAGAAAAAAAATAGAAGAGAAAAGGTGTCAGCACCAGCGACTCTGTTCTCAGATAACATGG
TCTTAGTCCTAAAGACAGTATTAATTGCATTAATTGCTTAAATACATTTTTTTTTTTTGGTTAGCTTTTA
GGGAAGGCCTTGGTGTTACTGCATATCCTGCAGGTGAAATGTATGAAATTTGGTTAACATGGTAACGGCT
CTAAAAATACCTAGGCTACAGTTTAACCACAGAGTTTCCTCCTTAACGTAAAAGAGCCGCTGTCATGAGG
TGTACGAAAGTGCAACAAAGGCGATCCGTCTGACTTCATGCAAGCAGCCTATTAAGACAAGCCTGGCGAG
GACACTGTGCGGCCACTAGGCATCAAAGCAGGAATTAAAGTTTTGTGAGACCATCTGACAAAGCACAACC
CAGCTGATCAAAACGGCTAAGCATTCTTTCCCTGTTTCTACCTCTTCTGCCCCCACCCACTGGCAACCAA
GCAGGGTGTGGTGGGGGTTCAAACAGTCACTATAGCGTGACCACAGGGCCTCACCCAAGGAAAACCTGGG
TCACAGAGACCCAAGCGGGTAAGGAGGCTGCAGCAGGCTCCCCAGCATTCTCTGCAGCAGGCTCATGTGG
AGGGTGCAGGGAAGGGAAAATTGCTCACTTGAGGTTTTCCCCATGAGGCCCTTGCTTCACAAAACAAAGG
GTGGCAGAGGGTGCGACCTTTCCCAGGATGGCTCTGCAGTTGCCCACGTCAGGCTCTTCTGAACTCCGAG
TGTCCTTACAGGGTTAAGAGATTTCTTACAAAAATCAGGCTGTCGAGGTTGCATGGTTTGGTAAATGAAA
ACACTGACACCCATTTATACTAGAATTTCAGATAAACAATGAATAATTTATTTAGTAAAAGAATGTCTGG
TGCAATATTTGGGATACTGAAGAAATCCATTGTTCATCTGAAATTCAGATCTGGGTGTTGTGTGTTCTCT
CTGATAGCTCTAGTCAAATCCTTCCATCCTTCGTCCTTAACTTCTCACCTTCGAGTGCCCAAACAACATG
CTCAACTGTACTTTTTGCTTCAGGTATTTAGCTTTGGCTTGTTCTGGCTTTGTTTGGTCTTGTTTCACCC
TGCCTCTTAAACCTCCGCTCATTATACAGAGCCAGAGGTGAGGAGATGAAGTAGCAGCTGAGCTCCGTCT
CACCTTTGTGTTATGGACTTTTAATGCATGTAATTTTTTTAATATTTCATTTTATGTGTATGACTTGCCT
GCATGTGTGCCTGTGCAGCATGTATGTGTCTGGTGCCTGCCGGGGCCCGAGGAGGGCATCAGACCCCCTG
GAACAGGAGTTGGGTGGTTGTAAGAGGTCTGGTCAGGCCTGGGAATAGAAGGTAGGTCCGCTGAAACAGC
CATTGACCTTACCTACTGAGCCGTCTCTCCTGCCCAATGAATGGTCTTTTTGGAGGGGTATCGTCTCTGT
GTAACCTTGGCTGTCCTGGAACTTGTCAGCTTGACCTCGAACTCACAGAGATGTGTTTGCCTCTGCCTCC
CAAGTACTGGGATTAAAGGTGTGCATCAGCTTAGGCTGAGTGGTCTTTTTCATCATCGTAACATTCTGTG
TGATATGCTACTTAGAGCCCACATGTTATGGATAAGGTTGCTGGGCTCAGAAAGAGTACATGACTCGACC
AAGGTCATACAGTTAGCAAGTACCAAAGCCAAGGGAGAATGATGCTAAGCTGTTGACTCAGTTACCTAGT
CCACAGCATCAGTCCTGTTTAAATGTGGCTTTAGTGGTTAATTCATGTTAGGTTCTCTTTTATAACAAAT
GGCTCGTGGCTCATAAGTGAACGACACAACTTGCCAGCTGGATTGGGACTGTTTTCCCTCAGCTTGGACT
AAACTACTATGTTTGTTTTGTGTGTAAGTGCACCTCCAACGTACTTCTGATTGCTCTTCCCTAGAGTAGC
TCTAAGTGCTCTCTGCATGCTATGTGTTGTGATGTATACGATGTGTCCATGTGGTCTCTTAAGTGGTACT
GAGGCTGTAGGAACATCTGTAACTGATTGGAAATTTCCAACTGACAGGTTAAAAAGCCACGGCTCCTAGG
TGTAAAGCCATTTATTGAAAGCCACACATCTTATACTTGGCAGCTAAGAAGTCCATATTTAAGTGGAAGT
TGATTGACTTATCAGTGTACAACTTTGGGAAAGACTCTGAACTTCCATGTCTCTACTAGATAATTATAAA
TGGGCAATTATATATGAAAGCTTCTCTCATATAGAGGAAGAGCTGGCCACATGGTGAGCACTCAACAAAG
ACTGAGATAGTGGTTTTGGAAATGATCTTCTACTGGGTATTATAGTTTGGATATAAAATAGTTCCAAATG
CCTTTCTGATGAAGGCTTAGTCTCCATATAGTATTGCCTTGAGGAGTGATTGGATCAGGAAGTGTCAACA
TCAC
