>Addgene plasmid #172005 | pGL3-Promoter-mPE(+)-Luc | depositor partial sequence | sequence record 333610 | Mouse PE sequence (mPE) cloned using KpnI
GGTACCGCATGGAGATATTTCTTGAGCGATGATTTCAACCTCTGTGTAGCAAAGGGCAGTGAGCCCTACG
CCCTTTCTGCATCTCCCACTAAACTGTAGCTGATGTGGCTGCTGGTGGTCTTTTCTGTGATCAGAGGATT
AGCTCAATTCCTCAGGATAACTCCAAATTATTCTCTCCAGAGACTCTGTGGTGTCAACAGCCCTGGATTA
GAGACCGGTGACCTCAGCTTTTTTCTTACTCGCTGTGTAACCTGGGGAATGTCATTTCACTTCTGCAATC
CTTGAAGGTCCTTCTGAAGACAGTGTCAGTAATTTCAGGGAGCCTAGTTTGTAAAAACTGTAAGCAGCTA
CATAAATAGTGATTCTTGTTCTCATTGTCGTCTCAGCTGCCACCTTTGTTACAAATAACCTGTCATTCAT
TTTGCCCTGTTCGCTTCCCTTTGCTTCTTGCCTGCTTCTTCTACCTCCTGTCCTTTCTGCCAGATAAATT
TGCTTCCCTGCAAAAGGCTGATTATTTGGAGACATCATCACTAGCCAATCAGAGCTCAGCATTCCGGCTG
GCTGGTAAGCCAATCAGATGCAAGCTCCAGGTCTTCTTTCAGTGTTGCTAGGGTTTCAGGTCTACTTCTA
AAAACTGGCTTGCTTGCTGCTGGTTCATTCTGTCCTTCTCTCCCTCCATCCCCCCCCCCCCCCCCATCCC
CTTGCTCTCCAAACCCTTCCCTTTCCCTCCTCCCCTCTTTTGGGTTTGGAGCAATTCCAAATGCTTAAGC
CTTCCGGAAGTTTGGGTTATTATGAATAAGCAAGGTTTAACTGTGTATTTTTTCCCTTGAGAAACAGGAC
AGCTATTCCACATTCGATTTTGAAAGCATGTGTTTTAGCAGCTTAATGTCCCTTGGCTCCATAAAACAGA
ATTTCGTTGTGTTTAAGAGAATTTTTTTGGTGCAGAGTGACTTTTATTCAGATGACTAGAAGATAAACTG
GCATAGAACTTGGCAGTGACGTGTCCTGTCACTTGAACCTCATTGGGCTAACACAGCGAATTCTAAGTAT
GTCAAAACTCATCCAGTTTAACTGATGATGGAAGATAATATCTGATAGCACCTCAGATATTAGTTCTATC
TTGAACTTTCAGTGCTGGGATTAGTGGTGAAAATCACTGGTCAGTAGTGATGGGGACTCTCACTTTATTG
CTAATGGGTATCCCTTCCATCACATCTGGCTCATCTGTGGACCCATGGGTCTTCTTTAAATGCTCTCTAG
TAGGGCGTGTGAAGATGCCCTAAACACAAACTGGCTCTGTGCTCTGAAAGCTTAGGGGCGATGCCGGATT
GAGAAGGAAAACAACAGCAACACAAGTTCTGTCTTTCTCATAACCTTTGCTACTGACTTAAAAACTGGAA
CAGCATAAGGATTCGCAGTGTAAAATGACCCAAGACAGGTGGCGCAAAGCCAGAAGTCTGTCAGAAGCAG
CTTAGGAAAGCTTAATGATTCACAAAGGAGTCGCTGCCTTCAGGCTCTGACCTTTAGAACTAACCAGCTT
TAAGCTTTTGGTTCTGGCCCTTCAAGTCACTTGTATCAAAGAAAAAGGTACTCCCTTAAAGACATTACCA
TCCATCCATTCAAAAAGAAAAAAAATAGAAGAGAAAAGGTGTCAGCACCAGCGACTCTGTTCTCAGATAA
CATGGTCTTAGTCCTAAAGACAGTATTAATTGCATTAATTGCTTAAATACATTTTTTTTTTTTGGTTAGC
TTTTAGGGAAGGCCTTGGTGTTACTGCATATCCTGCAGGTGAAATGTATGAAATTTGGTTAACATGGTAA
CGGCTCTAAAAATACCTAGGCTACAGTTTAACCACAGAGTTTCCTCCTTAACGTAAAAGAGCCGCTGTCA
TGAGGTGTACGAAAGTGCAACAAAGGCGATCCGTCTGACTTCATGCAAGCAGCCTATTAAGACAAGCCTG
GCGAGGACACTGTGCGGCCACTAGGCATCAAAGCAGGAATTAAAGTTTTGTGAGACCATCTGACAAAGCA
CAACCCAGCTGATCAAAACGGCTAAGCATTCTTTCCCTGTTTCTACCTCTTCTGCCCCCACCCACTGGCA
ACCAAGCAGGGTGTGGTGGGGGTTCAAACAGTCACTATAGCGTGACCACAGGGCCTCACCCAAGGAAAAC
CTGGGTCACAGAGACCCAAGCGGGTAAGGAGGCTGCAGCAGGCTCCCCAGCATTCTCTGCAGCAGGCTCA
TGTGGAGGGTGCAGGGAAGGGAAAATTGCTCACTTGAGGTTTTCCCCATGAGGCCCTTGCTTCACAAAAC
AAAGGGTGGCAGAGGGTGCGACCTTTCCCAGGATGGCTCTGCAGTTGCCCACGTCAGGCTCTTCTGAACT
CCGAGTGTCCTTACAGGGTTAAGAGATTTCTTACAAAAATCAGGCTGTCGAGGTTGCATGGTTTGGTAAA
TGAAAACACTGACACCCATTTATACTAGAATTTCAGATAAACAATGAATAATTTATTTAGTAAAAGAATG
TCTGGTGCAATATTTGGGATACTGAAGAAATCCATTGTTCATCTGAAATTCAGATCTGGGTGTTGTGTGT
TCTCTCTGATAGCTCTAGTCAAATCCTTCCATCCTTCGTCCTTAACTTCTCACCTTCGAGTGCCCAAACA
ACATGCTCAACTGTACTTTTTGCTTCAGGTATTTAGCTTTGGCTTGTTCTGGCTTTGTTTGGTCTTGTTT
CACCCTGCCTCTTAAACCTCCGCTCATTATACAGAGCCAGAGGTGAGGAGATGAAGTAGCAGCTGAGCTC
CGTCTCACCTTTGTGTTATGGACTTTTAATGCATGTAATTTTTTTAATATTTCATTTTATGTGTATGACT
TGCCTGCATGTGTGCCTGTGCAGCATGTATGTGTCTGGTGCCTGCCGGGGCCCGAGGAGGGCATCAGACC
CCCTGGAACAGGAGTTGGGTGGTTGTAAGAGGTCTGGTCAGGCCTGGGAATAGAAGGTAGGTCCGCTGAA
ACAGCCATTGACCTTACCTACTGAGCCGTCTCTCCTGCCCAATGAATGGTCTTTTTGGAGGGGTATCGTC
TCTGTGTAACCTTGGCTGTCCTGGAACTTGTCAGCTTGACCTCGAACTCACAGAGATGTGTTTGCCTCTG
CCTCCCAAGTACTGGGATTAAAGGTGTGCATCAGCTTAGGCTGAGTGGTCTTTTTCATCATCGTAACATT
CTGTGTGATATGCTACTTAGAGCCCACATGTTATGGATAAGGTTGCTGGGCTCAGAAAGAGTACATGACT
CGACCAAGGTCATACAGTTAGCAAGTACCAAAGCCAAGGGAGAATGATGCTAAGCTGTTGACTCAGTTAC
CTAGTCCACAGCATCAGTCCTGTTTAAATGTGGCTTTAGTGGTTAATTCATGTTAGGTTCTCTTTTATAA
CAAATGGCTCGTGGCTCATAAGTGAACGACACAACTTGCCAGCTGGATTGGGACTGTTTTCCCTCAGCTT
GGACTAAACTACTATGTTTGTTTTGTGTGTAAGTGCACCTCCAACGTACTTCTGATTGCTCTTCCCTAGA
GTAGCTCTAAGTGCTCTCTGCATGCTATGTGTTGTGATGTATACGATGTGTCCATGTGGTCTCTTAAGTG
GTACTGAGGCTGTAGGAACATCTGTAACTGATTGGAAATTTCCAACTGACAGGTTAAAAAGCCACGGCTC
CTAGGTGTAAAGCCATTTATTGAAAGCCACACATCTTATACTTGGCAGCTAAGAAGTCCATATTTAAGTG
GAAGTTGATTGACTTATCAGTGTACAACTTTGGGAAAGACTCTGAACTTCCATGTCTCTACTAGATAATT
ATAAATGGGCAATTATATATGAAAGCTTCTCTCATATAGAGGAAGAGCTGGCCACATGGTGAGCACTCAA
CAAAGACTGAGATAGTGGTTTTGGAAATGATCTTCTACTGGGTATTATAGTTTGGATATAAAATAGTTCC
AAATGCCTTTCTGATGAAGGCTTAGTCTCCATATAGTATTGCCTTGAGGAGTGATTGGATCAGGAAGTGT
CAACATCACGGTACC
